>Addgene plasmid #73623 | pET22-HT/purC | depositor full sequence | sequence record 136194 | pET22-HT/purC sequence 6132 bps
ATCCGGATATAGTTCCTCCTTTCAGCAAAAAACCCCTCAAGACCCGTTTAGAGGCCCCAAGGGGTTATGC
TAGTTATTGCTCAGCGGTGGCAGCAGCCAACTCAGCTTCCTTTCGGGCTTTGTTAGCAGCCGGATCTCAG
TGGTGGTGGTGGTGGTGCTCGAGTCA
[711 nt withheld, positions 167-877]
GGATCCGCCCTGAAAATACAGGTTTTCGCCGTGATGATGATGATGATGCATATGTATATCTCCTTCTTAA
AGTTAAACAAAATTATTTCTAGAGGGGAATTGTTATCCGCTCACAATTCCCCTATAGTGAGTCGTATTAA
TTTCGCGGGATCGAGATCTCGATCCTCTACGCCGGACGCATCGTGGCCGGCATCACCGGCGCCACAGGTG
CGGTTGCTGGCGCCTATATCGCCGACATCACCGATGGGGAAGATCGGGCTCGCCACTTCGGGCTCATGAG
CGCTTGTTTCGGCGTGGGTATGGTGGCAGGCCCCGTGGCCGGGGGACTGTTGGGCGCCATCTCCTTGCAT
GCACCATTCCTTGCGGCGGCGGTGCTCAACGGCCTCAACCTACTACTGGGCTGCTTCCTAATGCAGGAGT
CGCATAAGGGAGAGCGTCGAGATCCCGGACACCATCGAATGGCGCAAAACCTTTCGCGGTATGGCATGAT
AGCGCCCGGAAGAGAGTCAATTCAGGGTGGTGAATGTGAAACCAGTAACGTTATACGATGTCGCAGAGTA
TGCCGGTGTCTCTTATCAGACCGTTTCCCGCGTGGTGAACCAGGCCAGCCACGTTTCTGCGAAAACGCGG
GAAAAAGTGGAAGCGGCGATGGCGGAGCTGAATTACATTCCCAACCGCGTGGCACAACAACTGGCGGGCA
AACAGTCGTTGCTGATTGGCGTTGCCACCTCCAGTCTGGCCCTGCACGCGCCGTCGCAAATTGTCGCGGC
GATTAAATCTCGCGCCGATCAACTGGGTGCCAGCGTGGTGGTGTCGATGGTAGAACGAAGCGGCGTCGAA
GCCTGTAAAGCGGCGGTGCACAATCTTCTCGCGCAACGCGTCAGTGGGCTGATCATTAACTATCCGCTGG
ATGACCAGGATGCCATTGCTGTGGAAGCTGCCTGCACTAATGTTCCGGCGTTATTTCTTGATGTCTCTGA
CCAGACACCCATCAACAGTATTATTTTCTCCCATGAAGACGGTACGCGACTGGGCGTGGAGCATCTGGTC
GCATTGGGTCACCAGCAAATCGCGCTGTTAGCGGGCCCATTAAGTTCTGTCTCGGCGCGTCTGCGTCTGG
CTGGCTGGCATAAATATCTCACTCGCAATCAAATTCAGCCGATAGCGGAACGGGAAGGCGACTGGAGTGC
CATGTCCGGTTTTCAACAAACCATGCAAATGCTGAATGAGGGCATCGTTCCCACTGCGATGCTGGTTGCC
AACGATCAGATGGCGCTGGGCGCAATGCGCGCCATTACCGAGTCCGGGCTGCGCGTTGGTGCGGATATCT
CGGTAGTGGGATACGACGATACCGAAGACAGCTCATGTTATATCCCGCCGTTAACCACCATCAAACAGGA
TTTTCGCCTGCTGGGGCAAACCAGCGTGGACCGCTTGCTGCAACTCTCTCAGGGCCAGGCGGTGAAGGGC
AATCAGCTGTTGCCCGTCTCACTGGTGAAAAGAAAAACCACCCTGGCGCCCAATACGCAAACCGCCTCTC
CCCGCGCGTTGGCCGATTCATTAATGCAGCTGGCACGACAGGTTTCCCGACTGGAAAGCGGGCAGTGAGC
GCAACGCAATTAATGTAAGTTAGCTCACTCATTAGGCACCGGGATCTCGACCGATGCCCTTGAGAGCCTT
CAACCCAGTCAGCTCCTTCCGGTGGGCGCGGGGCATGACTATCGTCGCCGCACTTATGACTGTCTTCTTT
ATCATGCAACTCGTAGGACAGGTGCCGGCAGCGCTCTGGGTCATTTTCGGCGAGGACCGCTTTCGCTGGA
GCGCGACGATGATCGGCCTGTCGCTTGCGGTATTCGGAATCTTGCACGCCCTCGCTCAAGCCTTCGTCAC
TGGTCCCGCCACCAAACGTTTCGGCGAGAAGCAGGCCATTATCGCCGGCATGGCGGCCCCACGGGTGCGC
ATGATCGTGCTCCTGTCGTTGAGGACCCGGCTAGGCTGGCGGGGTTGCCTTACTGGTTAGCAGAATGAAT
CACCGATACGCGAGCGAACGTGAAGCGACTGCTGCTGCAAAACGTCTGCGACCTGAGCAACAACATGAAT
GGTCTTCGGTTTCCGTGTTTCGTAAAGTCTGGAAACGCGGAAGTCAGCGCCCTGCACCATTATGTTCCGG
ATCTGCATCGCAGGATGCTGCTGGCTACCCTGTGGAACACCTACATCTGTATTAACGAAGCGCTGGCATT
GACCCTGAGTGATTTTTCTCTGGTCCCGCCGCATCCATACCGCCAGTTGTTTACCCTCACAACGTTCCAG
TAACCGGGCATGTTCATCATCAGTAACCCGTATCGTGAGCATCCTCTCTCGTTTCATCGGTATCATTACC
CCCATGAACAGAAATCCCCCTTACACGGAGGCATCAGTGACCAAACAGGAAAAAACCGCCCTTAACATGG
CCCGCTTTATCAGAAGCCAGACATTAACGCTTCTGGAGAAACTCAACGAGCTGGACGCGGATGAACAGGC
AGACATCTGTGAATCGCTTCACGACCACGCTGATGAGCTTTACCGCAGCTGCCTCGCGCGTTTCGGTGAT
GACGGTGAAAACCTCTGACACATGCAGCTCCCGGAGACGGTCACAGCTTGTCTGTAAGCGGATGCCGGGA
GCAGACAAGCCCGTCAGGGCGCGTCAGCGGGTGTTGGCGGGTGTCGGGGCGCAGCCATGACCCAGTCACG
TAGCGATAGCGGAGTGTATACTGGCTTAACTATGCGGCATCAGAGCAGATTGTACTGAGAGTGCACCATA
TATGCGGTGTGAAATACCGCACAGATGCGTAAGGAGAAAATACCGCATCAGGCGCTCTTCCGCTTCCTCG
CTCACTGACTCGCTGCGCTCGGTCGTTCGGCTGCGGCGAGCGGTATCAGCTCACTCAAAGGCGGTAATAC
GGTTATCCACAGAATCAGGGGATAACGCAGGAAAGAACATGTGAGCAAAAGGCCAGCAAAAGGCCAGGAA
CCGTAAAAAGGCCGCGTTGCTGGCGTTTTTCCATAGGCTCCGCCCCCCTGACGAGCATCACAAAAATCGA
CGCTCAAGTCAGAGGTGGCGAAACCCGACAGGACTATAAAGATACCAGGCGTTTCCCCCTGGAAGCTCCC
TCGTGCGCTCTCCTGTTCCGACCCTGCCGCTTACCGGATACCTGTCCGCCTTTCTCCCTTCGGGAAGCGT
GGCGCTTTCTCATAGCTCACGCTGTAGGTATCTCAGTTCGGTGTAGGTCGTTCGCTCCAAGCTGGGCTGT
GTGCACGAACCCCCCGTTCAGCCCGACCGCTGCGCCTTATCCGGTAACTATCGTCTTGAGTCCAACCCGG
TAAGACACGACTTATCGCCACTGGCAGCAGCCACTGGTAACAGGATTAGCAGAGCGAGGTATGTAGGCGG
TGCTACAGAGTTCTTGAAGTGGTGGCCTAACTACGGCTACACTAGAAGGACAGTATTTGGTATCTGCGCT
CTGCTGAAGCCAGTTACCTTCGGAAAAAGAGTTGGTAGCTCTTGATCCGGCAAACAAACCACCGCTGGTA
GCGGTGGTTTTTTTGTTTGCAAGCAGCAGATTACGCGCAGAAAAAAAGGATCTCAAGAAGATCCTTTGAT
CTTTTCTACGGGGTCTGACGCTCAGTGGAACGAAAACTCACGTTAAGGGATTTTGGTCATGAGATTATCA
AAAAGGATCTTCACCTAGATCCTTTTAAATTAAAAATGAAGTTTTAAATCAATCTAAAGTATATATGAGT
AAACTTGGTCTGACAGTTACCAATGCTTAATCAGTGAGGCACCTATCTCAGCGATCTGTCTATTTCGTTC
ATCCATAGTTGCCTGACTCCCCGTCGTGTAGATAACTACGATACGGGAGGGCTTACCATCTGGCCCCAGT
GCTGCAATGATACCGCGAGACCCACGCTCACCGGCTCCAGATTTATCAGCAATAAACCAGCCAGCCGGAA
GGGCCGAGCGCAGAAGTGGTCCTGCAACTTTATCCGCCTCCATCCAGTCTATTAATTGTTGCCGGGAAGC
TAGAGTAAGTAGTTCGCCAGTTAATAGTTTGCGCAACGTTGTTGCCATTGCTGCAGGCATCGTGGTGTCA
CGCTCGTCGTTTGGTATGGCTTCATTCAGCTCCGGTTCCCAACGATCAAGGCGAGTTACATGATCCCCCA
TGTTGTGCAAAAAAGCGGTTAGCTCCTTCGGTCCTCCGATCGTTGTCAGAAGTAAGTTGGCCGCAGTGTT
ATCACTCATGGTTATGGCAGCACTGCATAATTCTCTTACTGTCATGCCATCCGTAAGATGCTTTTCTGTG
ACTGGTGAGTACTCAACCAAGTCATTCTGAGAATAGTGTATGCGGCGACCGAGTTGCTCTTGCCCGGCGT
CAATACGGGATAATACCGCGCCACATAGCAGAACTTTAAAAGTGCTCATCATTGGAAAACGTTCTTCGGG
GCGAAAACTCTCAAGGATCTTACCGCTGTTGAGATCCAGTTCGATGTAACCCACTCGTGCACCCAACTGA
TCTTCAGCATCTTTTACTTTCACCAGCGTTTCTGGGTGAGCAAAAACAGGAAGGCAAAATGCCGCAAAAA
AGGGAATAAGGGCGACACGGAAATGTTGAATACTCATACTCTTCCTTTTTCAATATTATTGAAGCATTTA
TCAGGGTTATTGTCTCATGAGCGGATACATATTTGAATGTATTTAGAAAAATAAACAAATAGGGGTTCCG
CGCACATTTCCCCGAAAAGTGCCACCTGAAATTGTAAACGTTAATATTTTGTTAAAATTCGCGTTAAATT
TTTGTTAAATCAGCTCATTTTTTAACCAATAGGCCGAAATCGGCAAAATCCCTTATAAATCAAAAGAATA
GACCGAGATAGGGT
[37 nt withheld, positions 5792-5828]
AAAGAACGTGGACTCCAACGTCAAAGG
[49 nt withheld, positions 5856-5904]
T
[91 nt withheld, positions 5906-5996]
G
[124 nt withheld, positions 5998-6121]
CCCATTCGCCA
Features (pLannotate 1.2.2; 21 found; start..end, strand, type, name):
     26..73      -  terminator     T7 terminator: transcription terminator for bacteriophage T7 RNA polymerase
     81..130     -  CDS            SET1 (fragment): solubility-enhancement tag derived from T7 phage gene 10B
    140..157     -  CDS            9xHis (fragment): 9xHis affinity tag
    167..877     -  CDS            purC (sequence withheld): PUR7_ECOLI - Experimental evidence at protein level: Swiss-Prot protein existence level 1. From Escherichia coli (strain K12).
    884..904     -  CDS            TEV site: tobacco etch virus (TEV) protease recognition and cleavage site
    909..927     -  CDS            capTEV™ (fragment): composite tag for in vivo biotinylation, TEV protease cleavage, and 6xHis tagging
    936..958     -  RBS            RBS: efficient ribosome binding site from bacteriophage T7 gene 10 (Olins and Rangwala, 1989)
    973..997     -  protein_bind   lac operator: The lac repressor binds to the lac operator to inhibit transcription in E. coli. This inhibition can be relieved by adding lactose or isopropyl-β-D-thiogalactopyranoside (IPTG). lac repressor encoded by lacI
    998..1016    -  promoter       T7 promoter: promoter for bacteriophage T7 RNA polymerase
   1038..1317    +  CDS            TcR (fragment): tetracycline efflux protein; tet; confers resistance to tetracycline
   1325..1402    +  promoter       lacI promoter: lacI
   1403..2485    +  CDS            lacI: lac repressor; lacI; The lac repressor binds to the lac operator to inhibit transcription in E. coli. This inhibition can be relieved by adding lactose or isopropyl-β-D-thiogalactopyranoside (IPTG).
   2498..2519    +  protein_bind   CAP binding site: CAP binding activates transcription in the presence of cAMP. E. coli catabolite activator protein
   2534..2825    +  CDS            TcR (fragment): tetracycline efflux protein; tet; confers resistance to tetracycline
   2897..3277    -  CDS            YPB1_ECOLX: Protein predicted: Swiss-Prot protein existence level 4. From Escherichia coli.
   3294..3485    +  CDS            rop: Rop protein, which maintains plasmids at low copy number; rop
   3587..3729    +  misc_feature   bom: basis of mobility region from pBR322
   3915..4503    -  rep_origin     ori: high-copy-number ColE1/pMB1/pBR322/pUC origin of replication
   4674..5534    -  CDS            AmpR: β-lactamase; bla; confers resistance to ampicillin, carbenicillin, and related antibiotics
   5535..5639    -  promoter       AmpR promoter: bla
   5666..6121    -  rep_origin     f1 ori (sequence partly withheld): f1 bacteriophage origin of replication; arrow indicates direction of (+) strand synthesis
