[The description below was written by a language model from this plasmid's Addgene catalogue record and pLannotate feature annotations shown in this document.]
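Description:
pET22-HT/purC is a 6,132 bp bacterial expression plasmid built on a modified pET22b backbone (pET22b-HT) for producing Escherichia coli PurC, the SAICAR synthetase (phosphoribosylaminoimidazole-succinocarboxamide synthase) of the de novo purine biosynthesis pathway. The plasmid carries the pBR322-type ColE1 origin together with the rop gene and bom site, an f1 origin for single-stranded DNA production, and a β-lactamase gene conferring ampicillin resistance. Short fragments annotated as tetracycline-resistance sequence are pBR322 remnants, not a functional marker.

The purC coding sequence, cloned between BamHI and EcoRI sites that remain intact, sits under a T7 promoter followed by a lac operator and the strong T7 gene 10 ribosome binding site, and ends at the T7 terminator. A plasmid-borne lacI gene supplies lac repressor, so transcription is held off until induction with IPTG in a host that provides T7 RNA polymerase. The backbone modification adds a 17-residue N-terminal leader containing a His6 tag. The feature table places a TEV protease recognition site between this tag and PurC, which should allow the tag to be removed after affinity purification. A His-tag-like fragment is also annotated downstream of the insert, corresponding to the native pET22b C-terminal tag region, but the record lists only the N-terminal tag as part of the product.

The insert derives from E. coli K-12 and carries several silent mutations at six codons that leave the protein sequence unchanged. The construct serves to overexpress and purify recombinant PurC, and the associated work concerns pathway-engineered enzymatic synthesis of purine nucleotides.
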