Addgene plasmid #73623: pET22-HT/purC
Purpose: Produces Escherichia coli 5-aminoimidazole-4-N-succinocarboxamide ribonucleotide synthetase (PurC), N-terminal His6 tag
Depositing lab: T. J. Kappock & James Williamson. Depositing organization: Scripps California (The Scripps Research Institute). Publication: Pathway engineered enzymatic de novo purine nucleotide synthesis. Schultheisz HL, Szymczyna BR, Scott LG, Williamson JR. ACS Chem Biol. 2008 Aug 15;3(8):499-511. doi: 10.1021/cb800066p. PubMed 18707057.
Backbone
  Vector backbone: pET22b
  Total vector size (bp): 6132
  Modifications to backbone: pET22b-HT adds a 17-residue sequence including a N-terminal His6 tag
  Vector type: Bacterial Expression
Growth in bacteria
  Bacterial resistance: Ampicillin, 100 μg/mL
  Growth temperature: 37°C
  Growth strain: DH5alpha
  Copy number: Unknown
Gene/Insert
  Gene/Insert name: phosphoribosylaminoimidazolesuccinocarboxamide synthase (alt names: purC; b2476; JW2461)
  Species: Escherichia coli str. K-12 substr. MG1655
  Mutation: Contains multiple silent mutations (E179, G185, G190, G197, T205, and E223).
  GenBank ID: NP_416971.1 AAC75529.1
  Entrez Gene: purC (a.k.a. b2476, ECK2472, JW2461, ade)
  Promoter: T7
  Tag / fusion protein: His6 (N terminal on backbone)
  Cloning method: Restriction Enzyme; 5′ cloning site BamHI (not destroyed); 3′ cloning site EcoRI (not destroyed)
  Sequencing primers: 5′ T7 promoter; 3′ T7 terminator
Terms and licenses: Academic/Nonprofit Terms; Industry Terms: Not Available to Industry
Depositor comments: Derived from E. coli K12 MRE6000
How to cite: pET22-HT/purC was a gift from T. J. Kappock & James Williamson (Addgene plasmid # 73623 ; http://n2t.net/addgene:73623 ; RRID:Addgene_73623)
