>Addgene plasmid #73623 | pET22-HT/purC | addgene partial sequence | sequence record 138214 | T7 5'-TAATACGACTCACTATAGGG-3'
ACTTTAAGAAGGAGATATACATATGCATCATCATCATCATCACGGCGAAAACCTGTATTTTCAGGGCGGA
TCC
[649 nt withheld, positions 74-722]
