>Addgene plasmid #73623 | pET22-HT/purC | addgene partial sequence | sequence record 138223 | T7term 5'-GCTAGTTATTGCTCAGCGG-3'
GCAGCCGGATCTCAGTGGTGGTGGTGGTGGTGCTCGAGTCA
[711 nt withheld, positions 42-752]
GGATCCGCCCTGAA
